>Addgene plasmid #158058 | pDOC-K-glmS | addgene full sequence | sequence record 309430 | Addgene NGS Result
GACGAAAGGGCCTCGTGATACGCCTATTTTTATAGGTTAATGTCATGATAATAATGGTTTCTTAGACGTC
AGGTGGCACTTTTCGGGGAAATGTGCGCGGAACCCCTATTTGTTTATTTTTCTAAATACATTCAAATATG
TATCCGCTCATGAGACAATAACCCTGATAAATGCTTCAATAATATTGAAAAAGGAAGAGTATGAGTATTC
AACATTTCCGTGTCGCCCTTATTCCCTTTTTTGCGGCATTTTGCCTTCCTGTTTTTGCTCACCCAGAAAC
GCTGGTGAAAGTAAAAGATGCTGAAGATCAGTTGGGTGCACGAGTGGGTTACATCGAACTGGATCTCAAC
AGCGGTAAGATCCTTGAGAGTTTTCGCCCCGAAGAACGTTTTCCAATGATGAGCACTTTTAAAGTTCTGC
TATGTGGCGCGGTATTATCCCGTATTGACGCCGGGCAAGAGCAACTCGGTCGCCGCATACACTATTCTCA
GAATGACTTGGTTGAGTACTCACCAGTCACAGAAAAGCATCTTACGGATGGCATGACAGTAAGAGAATTA
TGCAGTGCTGCCATAACCATGAGTGATAACACTGCGGCCAACTTACTTCTGACAACGATCGGAGGACCGA
AGGAGCTAACCGCTTTTTTGCACAACATGGGGGATCATGTAACTCGCCTTGATCGTTGGGAACCGGAGCT
GAATGAAGCCATACCAAACGACGAGCGTGACACCACGATGCCTGTAGCAATGGCAACAACGTTGCGCAAA
CTATTAACTGGCGAACTACTTACTCTAGCTTCCCGGCAACAATTAATAGACTGGATGGAGGCGGATAAAG
TTGCAGGACCACTTCTGCGCTCGGCCCTTCCGGCTGGCTGGTTTATTGCTGATAAATCTGGAGCCGGTGA
GCGTGGGTCTCGCGGTATCATTGCAGCACTGGGGCCAGATGGTAAGCCCTCCCGTATCGTAGTTATCTAC
ACGACGGGGAGTCAGGCAACTATGGATGAACGAAATAGACAGATCGCTGAGATAGGTGCCTCACTGATTA
AGCATTGGTAACTGTCAGACCAAGTTTACTCATATATACTTTAGATTGATTTAAAACTTCATTTTTAATT
TAAAAGGATCTAGGTGAAGATCCTTTTTGATAATCTCATGACCAAAATCCCTTAACGTGAGTTTTCGTTC
CACTGAGCGTCAGACCCCGTAGAAAAGATCAAAGGATCTTCTTGAGATCCTTTTTTTCTGCGCGTAATCT
GCTGCTTGCAAACAAAAAAACCACCGCTACCAGCGGTGGTTTGTTTGCCGGATCAAGAGCTACCAACTCT
TTTTCCGAAGGTAACTGGCTTCAGCAGAGCGCAGATACCAAATACTGTTCTTCTAGTGTAGCCGTAGTTA
GCCACCACTTCAAGAACTCTGTAGCACCGCCTACATACCTCGCTCTGCTAATCCTGTTACCAGTGGCTGC
TGCCAGTGGCGATAAGTCGTGTCTTACCGGGTTGGACTCAAGACGATAGTTACCGGATAAGGCGCAGCGG
TCGGGCTGAACGGGGGGTTCGTGCACACAGCCCAGCTTGGAGCGAACGACCTACACCGAACTGAGATACC
TACAGCGTGAGCTATGAGAAAGCGCCACGCTTCCCGAAGGGAGAAAGGCGGACAGGTATCCGGTAAGCGG
CAGGGTCGGAACAGGAGAGCGCACGAGGGAGCTTCCAGGGGGAAACGCCTGGTATCTTTATAGTCCTGTC
GGGTTTCGCCACCTCTGACTTGAGCGTCGATTTTTGTGATGCTCGTCAGGGGGGCGGAGCCTATGGAAAA
ACGCCAGCAACGCGGCCTTTTTACGGTTCCTGGCCTTTTGCTGGCCTTTTGCTCACATGTTCTTTCCTGC
GTTATCCCCTGATTCTGTGGATAACCGTATTACCGCCTTTGAGTGAGCTGATACCGCTCGCCGCAGCCGA
ACGACCGAGCGCAGCGAGTCAGTGAGCGAGGAAGCGGAAGAGCGCCCAATACGCAAACCGCCTCTCCCCG
CGCGTTGGCCGATTCATTAATGCAGCTGGCACGACAGGTTTCCCGACTGGAAAGCGGGCAGTGAGCGCAA
CGCAATTAATGTGAGTTAGCTCACTCATTAGGCACCCCAGGCTTTACACTTTATGCTTCCGGCTCGTATG
TTGTGTGGAATTGTGAGCGGATAACAATTTCACACAGGAAACAGCTATGACCATGATTACGCCAAGCTCT
AGGGATAACAGGGTAATCGATGAATTCGCTCGAAGGCGCGCTGAAGCTGAAAGAGATCTCTTACATTCAC
GCGGAAGCCTATGCTGCAGGCGAGCTGAAACACGGGCCGTTGGCGCTGATTGACGCCGATATGCCGGTGA
TTGTGGTGGCGCCGAACAACGAACTGCTGGAGAAACTGAAATCCAACATCGAAGAAGTTCGCGCACGTGG
CGGTCAGTTGTACGTCTTCGCCGATCAGGATGCGGGTTTCGTCAGCAACGACAACATGCACATCATCGAG
ATGCCGCATGTGGAAGAGGTCATTGCGCCTATCTTCTACACCGTTCCGCTGCAACTGCTGGCGTATCACG
TGGCGCTGATTAAAGGCACCGACGTTGACCAGCCGCGTAACCTGGCGAAATCGGTTACCGTAGAGTAAGT
ACAAATGTAGTACCAGGCAGAAGGCCGGGTACCTAGGACCGGTCAATTGGCTGGAGCTGCTTCGAAGTTC
CTATACTTTCTAGAGAATAGGAACTTCGGAATAGGAACTTCAAGATCCCCCACGCTGCCGCAAGCACTCA
GGGCGCAAGGGCTGCTAAAGGAAGCGGAACACGTAGAACTTAAGGGAATTGCCAGCTGGGGCGCCCTCTG
GTAAGGTTGGGAAGCCCTGCAAAGTAAACTGGATGGCTTTCTTGCCGCCAAGGATCTGATGGCGCAGGGG
ATCAAGATCTGATCAAGAGACAGGATGAGGATCGTTTCGCATGATTGAACAAGATGGATTGCACGCAGGT
TCTCCGGCCGCTTGGGTGGAGAGGCTATTCGGCTATGACTGGGCACAACAGACAATCGGCTGCTCTGATG
CCGCCGTGTTCCGGCTGTCAGCGCAGGGGCGCCCGGTTCTTTTTGTCAAGACCGACCTGTCCGGTGCCCT
GAATGAACTGCAGGACGAGGCAGCGCGGCTATCGTGGCTGGCCACGACGGGCGTTCCTTGCGCAGCTGTG
CTCGACGTTGTCACTGAAGCGGGAAGGGACTGGCTGCTATTGGGCGAAGTGCCGGGGCAGGATCTCCTGT
CATCTCACCTTGCTCCTGCCGAGAAAGTATCCATCATGGCTGATGCAATGCGGCGGCTGCATACGCTTGA
TCCGGCTACCTGCCCATTCGACCACCAAGCGAAACATCGCATCGAGCGAGCACGTACTCGGATGGAAGCC
GGTCTTGTCGATCAGGATGATCTGGACGAAGAGCATCAGGGGCTCGCGCCAGCCGAACTGTTCGCCAGGC
TCAAGGCGCGCATGCCCGACGGCGAGGATCTCGTCGTGACCCATGGCGATGCCTGCTTGCCGAATATCAT
GGTGGAAAATGGCCGCTTTTCTGGATTCATCGACTGTGGCCGGCTGGGTGTGGCGGACCGCTATCAGGAC
ATAGCGTTGGCTACCCGTGATATTGCTGAAGAGCTTGGCGGCGAATGGGCTGACCGCTTCCTCGTGCTCT
ACGGTATCGCCGCTCCCGATTCGCAGCGCATCGCCTTCTATCGCCTTCTTGACGAGTTCTTCTGAGCGGG
ACTCTGGGGTTCGAAATGACCGACCAAGCGACGCCCAACCTGCCATCACGAGATTTCGATTCCACCGCCG
CCTTCTATGAAAGGTTGGGCTTCGGAATCGTTTTCCGGGACGCCGGCTGGATGATCCTCCAGCGCGGGGA
TCTCATGCTGGAGTTCTTCGCCCACCCCAGCTTCAAAAGCGCTCTGAAGTTCCTATACTTTCTAGAGAAT
AGGAACTTCGGAATAGGAACTAAGGAGGATATTCATATCTCGAGCATATGCCCGGGGCGGCCGCAAGCTT
TCGACAGACGGCCTTTTTTTGTGCGCTGTGACAGGCGCTGTTCTTTCTCTATGGTGGCTGAAGAGCGACT
AAGAGGTGCTACGCCTGCCTGCGCTACGGGCACCCGGTCACATTCTCTTCTTTAAGGCCCTGGCTCAATC
CAGGTGGATCGGAAATCAAACCACCCCAGGTTATTCAGGTGGATCCCCCTGGCCCGGTCGGGGCTTTTGA
GTCGCATCCAGTGGTGAAAAAGCGGCTGTAGCCAGCCTGAACGGGTGGTTTCCCTGACCAGTTGTTCCGC
GCTGATGGTTTCGGCATGCCACTGGGTTTCCCATTGGGCCAGCAGCGCATCATCCCCACCACTGATGGCG
TGGCGCAGTAAAGGGGAGCCCAGTAGCCATGTACCGACGTTCCACTCTTCGGGAATGGGGAAATTGACCG
GCTAGCGTCGACTAGTAGGGATAACAGGGTAATGAGCTTGGCACTGGCCGTCGTTTTACAACGTCGTGAC
TGGGAAAACCCTGGCGTTACCCAACTTAATCGCCTTGCAGCACATCCCCCTTTCGCCAGCTGGCGTAATA
GCGAAGAGGCCCGCACCGATCGCCCTTCCCAACAGTTGCGCAGCCTGAATGGCGAATGGCGAGCTTGGCT
GTTTTGGCGGATGAGAGAAGATTTTCAGCCTGATACAGATTAAATCAGAACGCAGAAGCGGTCTGATAAA
ACAGAATTTGCCTGGCGGCAGTAGCGCGGTGGTCCCACCTGACCCCATGCCGAACTCAGAAGTGAAACGC
CGTAGCGCCGATGGTAGTGTGGGGTCTCCCCATGCGAGAGTAGGGAACTGCCAGGCATCAAATAAAACGA
AAGGCTCAGTCGAAAGACTGGGCCTTTCGTTTTATCTGTTGTTTGTCGGTGAACGCTCTCCTGAGTAGGA
CAAATCCGCCGGGAGCGGATTTGAACGTTGCGAAGCAACGGCCCGGAGGGTGGCGGGCAGGACGCCCGCC
ATAAACTGCCAGGCATCAAATTAAGCAGAAGGCCATCCTGACGGATGGCCTTTTTGCGTTTCTACAAACT
CTTTTGTTTATTTTTCTAAATACATTCAAATATGCATGCGCCTGATGCGGTATTTTCTCCTTACGCATCT
GTGCGGTATTTCACACCGCATATCGACATCCGCCCTCACCGCCAGGAACGCAACCGCAGCCTCATCACGC
CGGCGCTTCTTGGCCGCGCGGGATTCAACCCACTCGGCCAGCTCGTCGGTGTAGCTCTTTGGCATCGTCT
CTCGCCTGTCCCCTCAGTTCAGTAATTTCCTGCATTTGCCTGTTTCCAGTCGGTAGATATTCCACAAAAC
AGCAGGGAAGCAGCGCTTTTCCGCTGCATAACCCTGCTTCGGGGTCATTATAGCGATTTTTTCGGTATAT
CCATCCTTTTTCGCACGATATACAGGATTTTGCCAAAGGGTTCGTGTAGACTTTCCTTGGTGTATCCAAC
GGCGTCAGCCGGGCAGGATAGGTGAAGTAGGCCCACCCGCGAGCGGGTGTTCCTTCTTCACTGTCCCTTA
TTCGCACCTGGCGGTGCTCAACGGGAATCCTGCTCTGCGAGGCTGGCCGGCTACCGCCGGCGTAACAGAT
GAGGGCAAGCGGATGGCTGATGAAACCAAGCCAACCAGGAAGGGCAGCCCACCTATCAAGGTGTACTGCC
TTCCAGACGAACGAAGAGCGATTGAGGAAAAGGCGGCGGCGGCCGGCATGAGCCTGTCGGCCTACCTGCT
GGCCGTCGGCCAGGGCTACAAAATCACGGGCGTCGTGGACTATGAGCACGTCCGCGAGCTGGCCCGCATC
AATGGCGACCTGGGCCGCCTGGGCGGCCTGCTGAAACTCTGGCTCACCGACGACCCGCGCACGGCGCGGT
TCGGTGATGCCACGATCCTCGCCCTGCTGGCGAAGATCGACTCTAGCTAGAGGATCGATCCTTTTTAACC
CATCACATATACCTGCCGTTCACTATTATTTAGTGAAATGAGATATTATGATATTTTCTGAATTGTGATT
AAAAAGGCAACTTTATGCCCATGCAACAGAAACTATAAAAAATACAGAGAATGAAAAGAAACAGATAGAT
TTTTTAGTTCTTTAGGCCCGTAGTCTGCAAATCCTTTTATGATTTTCTATCAAACAAAAGAGGAAAATAG
ACCAGTTGCAATCCAAACGAGAGTCTAATAGAATGAGGTCGAAAAGTAAATCGCGCGGGTTTGTTACTGA
TAAAGCAGGCAAGACCTAAAATGTGTAAAGGGCAAAGTGTATACTTTGGCGTCACCCCTTACATATTTTA
GGTCTTTTTTTATTGTGCGTAACTAACTTGCCATCTTCAAACAGGAGGGCTGGAAGAAGCAGACCGCTAA
CACAGTACATAAAAAAGGAGACATGAACGATGAACATCAAAAAGTTTGCAAAACAAGCAACAGTATTAAC
CTTTACTACCGCACTGCTGGCAGGAGGCGCAACTCAAGCGTTTGCGAAAGAAACGAACCAAAAGCCATAT
AAGGAAACATACGGCATTTCCCATATTACACGCCATGATATGCTGCAAATCCCTGAACAGCAAAAAAATG
AAAAATATCAAGTTCCTGAGTTCGATTCGTCCACAATTAAAAATATCTCTTCTGCAAAAGGCCTGGACGT
TTGGGACAGCTGGCCATTACAAAACGCTGACGGCACTGTCGCAAACTATCACGGCTACCACATCGTCTTT
GCATTAGCCGGAGATCCTAAAAATGCGGATGACACATCGATTTACATGTTCTATCAAAAAGTCGGCGAAA
CTTCTATTGACAGCTGGAAAAACGCTGGCCGCGTCTTTAAAGACAGCGACAAATTCGATGCAAATGATTC
TATCCTAAAAGACCAAACACAAGAATGGTCAGGTTCAGCCACATTTACATCTGACGGAAAAATCCGTTTA
TTCTACACTGATTTCTCCGGTAAACATTACGGCAAACAAACACTGACAACTGCACAAGTTAACGTATCAG
CATCAGACAGCTCTTTGAACATCAACGGTGTAGAGGATTATAAATCAATCTTTGACGGTGACGGAAAAAC
GTATCAAAATGTACAGCAGTTCATCGATGAAGGCAACTACAGCTCAGGCGACAACCATACGCTGAGAGAT
CCTCACTACGTAGAAGATAAAGGCCACAAATACTTAGTATTTGAAGCAAACACTGGAACTGAAGATGGCT
ACCAAGGCGAAGAATCTTTATTTAACAAAGCATACTATGGCAAAAGCACATCATTCTTCCGTCAAGAAAG
TCAAAAACTTCTGCAAAGCGATAAAAAACGCACGGCTGAGTTAGCAAACGGCGCTCTCGGTATGATTGAG
CTAAACGATGATTACACACTGAAAAAAGTGATGAAACCGCTGATTGCATCTAACACAGTAACAGATGAAA
TTGAACGCGCGAACGTCTTTAAAATGAACGGCAAATGGTATCTGTTCACTGACTCCCGCGGATCAAAAAT
GACGATTGACGGCATTACGTCTAACGATATTTACATGCTTGGTTATGTTTCTAATTCTTTAACTGGCCCA
TACAAGCCGCTGAACAAAACTGGCCTTGTGTTAAAAATGGATCTTGATCCTAACGATGTAACCTTTACTT
ACTCACACTTCGCTGTACCTCAAGCGAAAGGAAACAATGTCGTGATTACAAGCTATATGACAAACAGAGG
ATTCTACGCAGACAAACAATCAACGTTTGCGCCTAGCTTCCTGCTGAACATCAAAGGCAAGAAAACATCT
GTTGTCAAAGACAGCATCCTTGAACAAGGACAATTAACAGTTAACAAATAAAAACGCAAAAGAAAATGCC
GATTATGGTGCACTCTCAGTACAATCTGCTCTGATGCCGCATAGTTAAGCCAGCCCCGACACCCGCCAAC
ACCCGCTGACGCGCCCTGACGGGCTTGTCTGCTCCCGGCATCCGCTTACAGACAAGCTGTGACCGTCTCC
GGGAGCTGCATGTGTCAGAGGTTTTCACCGTCATCACCGAAACGCGCGA
Features (pLannotate 1.2.2; 26 found; start..end, strand, type, name):
     96..200     +  promoter       AmpR promoter: bla
    201..1061    +  CDS            AmpR: β-lactamase; bla; confers resistance to ampicillin, carbenicillin, and related antibiotics
   1232..1819    +  rep_origin     ori: high-copy-number ColE1/pMB1/pBR322/pUC origin of replication
   2002..2094    +  CDS            lacI (fragment): lac repressor; lacI; The lac repressor binds to the lac operator to inhibit transcription in E. coli. This inhibition can be relieved by adding lactose or isopropyl-β-D-thiogalactopyranoside (IPTG).
   2107..2128    +  protein_bind   CAP binding site: CAP binding activates transcription in the presence of cAMP. E. coli catabolite activator protein
   2143..2173    +  promoter       lac promoter: promoter for the E. coli lac operon
   2181..2197    +  protein_bind   lac operator: The lac repressor binds to the lac operator to inhibit transcription in E. coli. This inhibition can be relieved by adding lactose or isopropyl-β-D-thiogalactopyranoside (IPTG). lac repressor encoded by lacI
   2266..2655    +  CDS            glmS (fragment): GLMS_ECOLI - Experimental evidence at protein level: Swiss-Prot protein existence level 1. Catalyzes the first step in hexosamine metabolism, converting fructose-6P into glucosamine-6P using glutamine as a nitrogen source. From Escherichia coli (strain K12).
   2724..2771    -  protein_bind   FRT: FLP-mediated recombination occurs in the 8-bp core sequence TCTAGAAA (Turan and Bode, 2011). FLP recombinase from the Saccharomyces cerevisiae 2μ plasmid
   2776..2949    +  CDS            tnpA (fragment): TN5P_ECOLX - Also known as tnp. Experimental evidence at protein level: Swiss-Prot protein existence level 1. Mediates transposition of transposon Tn5 by a 'cut and paste' mechanism. First, the monomeric transposase binds the 19 bp inverted DNA repeats flanking the transposon. Then, dimerization of the DNA- bound transposase creates a synaptic DNA complex. After nicking of the first DNA strand, excision of the transposon proceeds through a series of intermediates. The transposase then mediates the insertion of the transposon at a new site by strand transfer. The activity of the wild- type tran
   2981..3772    +  CDS            neo: KKA2_KLEPN - Also known as kan, nptII. Experimental evidence at protein level: Swiss-Prot protein existence level 1. Resistance to kanamycin, neomycin, paromomycin, ribostamycin, butirosin and gentamicin B. From Klebsiella pneumoniae.
   3796..3948    +  CDS            ble (fragment): BLE_KLEPN - Experimental evidence at protein level: Swiss-Prot protein existence level 1. Binding protein with a strong affinity to the bleomycin family of antibiotics. Binds to CL990; an antimitotic-antibiotic compound. From Klebsiella pneumoniae.
   3966..3999    -  protein_bind   FRT (minimal): supports FLP-mediated excision but not integration (Turan and Bode, 2011) FLP recombinase from the Saccharomyces cerevisiae 2μ plasmid
   4522..4676    +  CDS            lacZα (fragment): LacZα fragment of β-galactosidase; lacZ fragment
   4770..4885    +  ncRNA          5S rRNA: Accession: RF00001 - 5S ribosomal RNA
   4889..4975    +  terminator     rrnB T1 terminator: Escherichia coli rrnB; transcription terminator T1 from the E. coli rrnB gene
   5067..5094    +  terminator     rrnB T2 terminator: transcription terminator T2 from the E. coli rrnB gene
   5113..5144    +  promoter       AmpR promoter (fragment): bla
   5151..5203    -  misc_feature   bom (fragment): basis of mobility region from pBR322
   5202..5315    -  CDS            traK (fragment): TRAK4_ECOLX - Experimental evidence at protein level: Swiss-Prot protein existence level 1. From Escherichia coli.
   5541..5650    +  oriT           oriT: incP origin of transfer
   5683..5990    +  CDS            traJ (fragment): oriT-recognizing protein; traJ
   6024..6469    +  promoter       sacB promoter: sacR; sacB promoter and control region
   6470..7888    +  CDS            sacB: SACB_BACSU - Experimental evidence at protein level: Swiss-Prot protein existence level 1. From Bacillus subtilis (strain 168).
   7914..7963    -  misc_feature   bom (fragment): basis of mobility region from pBR322
   8065..1       -  CDS            rop (fragment) (across the origin): Rop protein, which maintains plasmids at low copy number; rop
