[The description below was written by a language model from this plasmid's Addgene catalogue record and pLannotate feature annotations shown in this document.]
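Description:
pDOC-K-glmS is a bacterial donor plasmid built on the pDOC-K backbone for inserting any sequence of interest into the chromosome of Enterobacteriaceae at a site downstream of the glmS gene, a location chosen so that the insertion is phenotypically neutral. The 8,099 bp plasmid is maintained in E. coli at high copy from a ColE1/pUC-type origin and selected with ampicillin through the bla gene. The backbone also carries a Bacillus subtilis sacB gene with its own promoter and control region. sacB is a standard sucrose counter-selection marker, so it would allow cells that retain the plasmid to be eliminated. An incP oriT lies nearby with fragments of traJ and traK, along with other backbone remnants: lac promoter/operator elements, a lacZα fragment and rrnB terminators.

The integration cassette is framed by two homology regions cloned from Salmonella enterica serovar Typhimurium. HR1, about 430 bp, was inserted between EcoRI and KpnI and is annotated as a fragment of the glmS coding sequence. HR2 was inserted between XhoI and NheI together with an additional multiple cloning site (MCS3); it is not picked up as a named feature in the annotation. Between the arms sits a Tn5-derived neo (nptII) kanamycin resistance gene, accompanied by tnpA and ble fragments and flanked by two FRT sites. Homologous recombination through the arms places the cloned cargo and the kanamycin marker in the chromosome, and integrants are selected on kanamycin. The FRT sites allow the marker to be removed afterwards by FLP recombinase. The record does not specify the recombination system or any plasmid-linearising sites.
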