Addgene plasmid #158058: pDOC-K-glmS
Purpose: Donor plasmid for chromosomal integrations of any sequence at a locus downstream of the glmS gene in Enterobacteriaceae using kanamycin resistance as a selectable marker
Depositing lab: Mark Webber. Depositing organization: Quadram Institute Bioscience. Publication: Donor plasmids for phenotypically neutral chromosomal gene insertions in Enterobacteriaceae. Holden ER, Wickham GJ, Webber MA, Thomson NM, Trampari E. Microbiology (Reading). 2020 Nov 23. doi: 10.1099/mic.0.000994. PubMed 33226934.
Backbone
  Vector backbone: pDOC-K
  Backbone size w/o insert (bp): 7233
  Total vector size (bp): 8099
  Vector type: Synthetic Biology
  Selectable markers: Kanamycin
Growth in bacteria
  Bacterial resistance: Ampicillin, 100 μg/mL
  Growth temperature: 37°C
  Growth strain: DH5alpha
  Copy number: High Copy
Gene/Insert 1
  Gene/Insert name: glmS homologous region 1 (alt name: HR1)
  Species: Salmonella enterica Ser. Typhimurium
  Insert size (bp): 430
  Cloning method: Restriction Enzyme; 5′ cloning site EcoRi (not destroyed); 3′ cloning site KpnI (not destroyed)
  Sequencing primers: 5′ CATGATTACGCCAAGCTCTAG; 3′ ACCGGTCCTAGGTACCCGGC
Gene/Insert 2
  Gene/Insert name: glmS homologous region 2 + MCS3 (alt name: HR2)
  Species: Salmonella enterica Ser. Typhimurium
  Cloning method: Restriction Enzyme; 5′ cloning site XhoI (unknown if destroyed); 3′ cloning site NheI (unknown if destroyed)
  Sequencing primers: 5′ AAGCTTTCGACAGACGG; 3′ GGGTTTTCCCAGTCACGACGT
Terms and licenses: Academic/Nonprofit Terms; Industry Terms: Not Available to Industry
How to cite: pDOC-K-glmS was a gift from Mark Webber (Addgene plasmid # 158058 ; http://n2t.net/addgene:158058 ; RRID:Addgene_158058)
